>Addgene plasmid #135524 | pXT128_TwinStrep-SUMO-ShCas12k | addgene full sequence | sequence record 266856 | Addgene NGS Result
GGAATTGTGAGCGGATAACAATTCCCCTCTAGAAATAATTTTGTTTAACTTTAAGAAGGAGATATACCAT
GGGCAGCAGCCATCATCATCATCATCACAGCAGCGGCCTGGTGCCGCGCGGCAGCCATATGGCTAGCTGG
AGCCATCCGCAGTTTGAAAAAGGTGGTGGTAGCGGTGGTGGTTCAGGTGGTAGTGCATGGTCACACCCTC
AGTTTGAGAAAATGTCGGACTCAGAAGTCAATCAAGAAGCTAAGCCAGAGGTCAAGCCAGAAGTCAAGCC
TGAGACTCACATCAATTTAAAGGTGTCCGATGGATCTTCAGAGATCTTCTTCAAGATCAAAAAGACCACT
CCTTTAAGAAGGCTGATGGAAGCGTTCGCTAAAAGACAGGGTAAGGAAATGGACTCCTTAAGATTCTTGT
ACGACGGTATTAGAATCCAAGCTGATCAGACCCCTGAAGATTTGGACATGGAGGATAACGATATTATTGA
GGCTCACAGAGAACAGATTGGTGGATCAAGCCAGATCACCATCCAGGCCAGACTGATCAGCTTCGAGAGC
AACAGACAGCAGCTGTGGAAGCTGATGGCCGACCTGAACACCCCTCTGATCAACGAGCTGCTGTGTCAGC
TGGGACAGCACCCCGATTTCGAGAAGTGGCAGCAGAAGGGCAAGCTGCCTAGCACCGTGGTGTCTCAGCT
GTGCCAGCCTCTGAAAACAGACCCCAGATTTGCCGGCCAGCCTAGCAGACTGTACATGAGCGCCATCCAC
ATCGTGGACTACATCTACAAGAGCTGGCTGGCCATCCAGAAGCGGCTGCAGCAACAGCTGGATGGCAAGA
CCAGATGGCTGGAAATGCTGAACAGCGACGCCGAGCTGGTGGAACTGTCTGGCGATACACTGGAAGCCAT
CAGAGTGAAGGCCGCCGAGATCCTGGCCATTGCTATGCCTGCCAGCGAGAGCGATAGCGCTAGCCCCAAA
GGCAAAAAGGGCAAGAAAGAGAAGAAGCCCTCCAGCAGCAGCCCCAAGAGAAGCCTGAGCAAGACCCTGT
TCGACGCCTACCAAGAGACAGAGGACATCAAGAGCAGAAGCGCCATCTCCTACCTGCTGAAGAACGGCTG
CAAGCTGACCGACAAAGAAGAGGACAGCGAGAAGTTCGCCAAGCGGCGGAGACAGGTGGAAATCCAGATC
CAGAGACTGACCGAGAAGCTGATTAGCAGAATGCCCAAGGGCCGCGACCTGACCAATGCCAAGTGGCTCG
AAACACTGCTGACCGCCACAACCACAGTGGCCGAGGATAATGCCCAGGCCAAGAGATGGCAGGACATCCT
GCTGACCAGAAGCAGCTCCCTGCCTTTTCCACTGGTGTTCGAGACAAACGAGGACATGGTCTGGTCCAAG
AACCAGAAAGGCCGGCTGTGCGTGCACTTCAACGGCCTGAGCGATCTGATCTTCGAGGTGTACTGCGGCA
ACCGGCAGCTGCACTGGTTCCAGCGGTTTCTGGAAGATCAGCAGACCAAGCGCAAGAGCAAGAATCAGCA
CAGCAGCGGCCTGTTCACCCTGAGAAATGGACACCTCGTGTGGCTGGAAGGCGAAGGCAAAGGCGAGCCT
TGGAACCTGCACCACCTGACACTGTACTGCTGCGTGGACAACCGGCTGTGGACAGAAGAGGGCACAGAGA
TCGTGCGGCAAGAGAAGGCCGATGAGATCACCAAGTTCATCACCAACATGAAGAAGAAGTCCGACCTGAG
CGACACCCAGCAGGCCCTGATTCAGAGAAAGCAGAGCACCCTGACCAGGATCAACAACTCCTTCGAGAGG
CCCAGCCAGCCACTGTATCAGGGCCAGTCTCATATCCTCGTGGGCGTGTCACTGGGCCTCGAGAAACCTG
CTACAGTCGCCGTGGTGGACGCCATTGCCAACAAGGTTCTGGCCTACCGGTCCATCAAACAGCTGCTCGG
CGACAACTATGAGCTGCTGAACCGTCAGCGACGGCAGCAGCAGTATCTGAGCCACGAGAGACACAAGGCC
CAGAAGAACTTCAGCCCCAACCAGTTTGGCGCCTCTGAACTGGGCCAGCACATCGATAGACTGCTGGCCA
AGGCCATTGTGGCCCTGGCCAGAACATACAAGGCCGGCAGTATCGTGCTGCCCAAGCTGGGCGATATGAG
AGAAGTGGTGCAGAGCGAGATCCAGGCTATCGCCGAACAGAAGTTCCCCGGCTATATCGAGGGCCAGCAG
AAGTATGCCAAGCAGTATAGAGTGAACGTGCACCGGTGGTCCTACGGCAGGCTGATCCAGAGCATCCAGT
CTAAGGCTGCCCAGACCGGCATCGTGATCGAGGAAGGCAAGCAGCCCATTAGAGGCAGCCCTCACGACAA
GGCTAAAGAACTGGCTCTGAGCGCCTACAACCTGAGGCTGACAAGAAGAAGCTGAGCGGCCGCACTCGAG
GCCCGAAAGGAAGCTGAGTTGGCTGCTGCCACCGCTGAGCAATAACTAGCATAACCCCTTGGGGCCTCTA
AACGGGTCTTGAGGGGTTTTTTGCTGAAAGGAGGAACTATATCCGGATATCCCGCAAGAGGCCCGGCAGT
ACCGGCATAACCAAGCCTATGCCTACAGCATCCAGGGTGACGGTGCCGAGGATGACGATGAGCGCATTGT
TAGATTTCATACACGGTGCCTGACTGCGTTAGCAATTTAACTGTGATAAACTACCGCATTAAAGCTTATC
GATGATAAGCTGTCAAACATGAGAATTCTTGAAGACGAAAGGGCCTCGTGATACGCCTATTTTTATAGGT
TAATGTCATGATAATAATGGTTTCTTAGACGTCAGGTGGCACTTTTCGGGGAAATGTGCGCGGAACCCCT
ATTTGTTTATTTTTCTAAATACATTCAAATATGTATCCGCTCATGAGACAATAACCCTGATAAATGCTTC
AATAATATTGAAAAAGGAAGAGTATGAGTATTCAACATTTCCGTGTCGCCCTTATTCCCTTTTTTGCGGC
ATTTTGCCTTCCTGTTTTTGCTCACCCAGAAACGCTGGTGAAAGTAAAAGATGCTGAAGATCAGTTGGGT
GCACGAGTGGGTTACATCGAACTGGATCTCAACAGCGGTAAGATCCTTGAGAGTTTTCGCCCCGAAGAAC
GTTTTCCAATGATGAGCACTTTTAAAGTTCTGCTATGTGGCGCGGTATTATCCCGTGTTGACGCCGGGCA
AGAGCAACTCGGTCGCCGCATACACTATTCTCAGAATGACTTGGTTGAGTACTCACCAGTCACAGAAAAG
CATCTTACGGATGGCATGACAGTAAGAGAATTATGCAGTGCTGCCATAACCATGAGTGATAACACTGCGG
CCAACTTACTTCTGACAACGATCGGAGGACCGAAGGAGCTAACCGCTTTTTTGCACAACATGGGGGATCA
TGTAACTCGCCTTGATCGTTGGGAACCGGAGCTGAATGAAGCCATACCAAACGACGAGCGTGACACCACG
ATGCCTGCAGCAATGGCAACAACGTTGCGCAAACTATTAACTGGCGAACTACTTACTCTAGCTTCCCGGC
AACAATTAATAGACTGGATGGAGGCGGATAAAGTTGCAGGACCACTTCTGCGCTCGGCCCTTCCGGCTGG
CTGGTTTATTGCTGATAAATCTGGAGCCGGTGAGCGTGGGTCTCGCGGTATCATTGCAGCACTGGGGCCA
GATGGTAAGCCCTCCCGTATCGTAGTTATCTACACGACGGGGAGTCAGGCAACTATGGATGAACGAAATA
GACAGATCGCTGAGATAGGTGCCTCACTGATTAAGCATTGGTAACTGTCAGACCAAGTTTACTCATATAT
ACTTTAGATTGATTTAAAACTTCATTTTTAATTTAAAAGGATCTAGGTGAAGATCCTTTTTGATAATCTC
ATGACCAAAATCCCTTAACGTGAGTTTTCGTTCCACTGAGCGTCAGACCCCGTAGAAAAGATCAAAGGAT
CTTCTTGAGATCCTTTTTTTCTGCGCGTAATCTGCTGCTTGCAAACAAAAAAACCACCGCTACCAGCGGT
GGTTTGTTTGCCGGATCAAGAGCTACCAACTCTTTTTCCGAAGGTAACTGGCTTCAGCAGAGCGCAGATA
CCAAATACTGTCCTTCTAGTGTAGCCGTAGTTAGGCCACCACTTCAAGAACTCTGTAGCACCGCCTACAT
ACCTCGCTCTGCTAATCCTGTTACCAGTGGCTGCTGCCAGTGGCGATAAGTCGTGTCTTACCGGGTTGGA
CTCAAGACGATAGTTACCGGATAAGGCGCAGCGGTCGGGCTGAACGGGGGGTTCGTGCACACAGCCCAGC
TTGGAGCGAACGACCTACACCGAACTGAGATACCTACAGCGTGAGCTATGAGAAAGCGCCACGCTTCCCG
AAGGGAGAAAGGCGGACAGGTATCCGGTAAGCGGCAGGGTCGGAACAGGAGAGCGCACGAGGGAGCTTCC
AGGGGGAAACGCCTGGTATCTTTATAGTCCTGTCGGGTTTCGCCACCTCTGACTTGAGCGTCGATTTTTG
TGATGCTCGTCAGGGGGGCGGAGCCTATGGAAAAACGCCAGCAACGCGGCCTTTTTACGGTTCCTGGCCT
TTTGCTGGCCTTTTGCTCACATGTTCTTTCCTGCGTTATCCCCTGATTCTGTGGATAACCGTATTACCGC
CTTTGAGTGAGCTGATACCGCTCGCCGCAGCCGAACGACCGAGCGCAGCGAGTCAGTGAGCGAGGAAGCG
GAAGAGCGCCTGATGCGGTATTTTCTCCTTACGCATCTGTGCGGTATTTCACACCGCAATGGTGCACTCT
CAGTACAATCTGCTCTGATGCCGCATAGTTAAGCCAGTATACACTCCGCTATCGCTACGTGACTGGGTCA
TGGCTGCGCCCCGACACCCGCCAACACCCGCTGACGCGCCCTGACGGGCTTGTCTGCTCCCGGCATCCGC
TTACAGACAAGCTGTGACCGTCTCCGGGAGCTGCATGTGTCAGAGGTTTTCACCGTCATCACCGAAACGC
GCGAGGCAGCTGCGGTAAAGCTCATCAGCGTGGTCGTGAAGCGATTCACAGATGTCTGCCTGTTCATCCG
CGTCCAGCTCGTTGAGTTTCTCCAGAAGCGTTAATGTCTGGCTTCTGATAAAGCGGGCCATGTTAAGGGC
GGTTTTTTCCTGTTTGGTCACTGATGCCTCCGTGTAAGGGGGATTTCTGTTCATGGGGGTAATGATACCG
ATGAAACGAGAGAGGATGCTCACGATACGGGTTACTGATGATGAACATGCCCGGTTACTGGAACGTTGTG
AGGGTAAACAACTGGCGGTATGGATGCGGCGGGACCAGAGAAAAATCACTCAGGGTCAATGCCAGCGCTT
CGTTAATACAGATGTAGGTGTTCCACAGGGTAGCCAGCAGCATCCTGCGATGCAGATCCGGAACATAATG
GTGCAGGGCGCTGACTTCCGCGTTTCCAGACTTTACGAAACACGGAAACCGAAGACCATTCATGTTGTTG
CTCAGGTCGCAGACGTTTTGCAGCAGCAGTCGCTTCACGTTCGCTCGCGTATCGGTGATTCATTCTGCTA
ACCAGTAAGGCAACCCCGCCAGCCTAGCCGGGTCCTCAACGACAGGAGCACGATCATGCGCACCCGTGGC
CAGGACCCAACGCTGCCCGAGATGCGCCGCGTGCGGCTGCTGGAGATGGCGGACGCGATGGATATGTTCT
GCCAAGGGTTGGTTTGCGCATTCACAGTTCTCCGCAAGAATTGATTGGCTCCAATTCTTGGAGTGGTGAA
TCCGTTAGCGAGGTGCCGCCGGCTTCCATTCAGGTCGAGGTGGCCCGGCTCCATGCACCGCGACGCAACG
CGGGGAGGCAGACAAGGTATAGGGCGGCGCCTACAATCCATGCCAACCCGTTCCATGTGCTCGCCGAGGC
GGCATAAATCGCCGTGACGATCAGCGGTCCAATGATCGAAGTTAGGCTGGTAAGAGCCGCGAGCGATCCT
TGAAGCTGTCCCTGATGGTCGTCATCTACCTGCCTGGACAGCATGGCCTGCAACGCGGGCATCCCGATGC
CGCCGGAAGCGAGAAGAATCATAATGGGGAAGGCCATCCAGCCTCGCGTCGCGAACGCCAGCAAGACGTA
GCCCAGCGCGTCGGCCGCCATGCCGGCGATAATGGCCTGCTTCTCGCCGAAACGTTTGGTGGCGGGACCA
GTGACGAAGGCTTGAGCGAGGGCGTGCAAGATTCCGAATACCGCAAGCGACAGGCCGATCATCGTCGCGC
TCCAGCGAAAGCGGTCCTCGCCGAAAATGACCCAGAGCGCTGCCGGCACCTGTCCTACGAGTTGCATGAT
AAAGAAGACAGTCATAAGTGCGGCGACGATAGTCATGCCCCGCGCCCACCGGAAGGAGCTGACTGGGTTG
AAGGCTCTCAAGGGCATCGGTCGAGATCCCGGTGCCTAATGAGTGAGCTAACTTACATTAATTGCGTTGC
GCTCACTGCCCGCTTTCCAGTCGGGAAACCTGTCGTGCCAGCTGCATTAATGAATCGGCCAACGCGCGGG
GAGAGGCGGTTTGCGTATTGGGCGCCAGGGTGGTTTTTCTTTTCACCAGTGAGACGGGCAACAGCTGATT
GCCCTTCACCGCCTGGCCCTGAGAGAGTTGCAGCAAGCGGTCCACGCTGGTTTGCCCCAGCAGGCGAAAA
TCCTGTTTGATGGTGGTTAACGGCGGGATATAACATGAGCTGTCTTCGGTATCGTCGTATCCCACTACCG
AGATATCCGCACCAACGCGCAGCCCGGACTCGGTAATGGCGCGCATTGCGCCCAGCGCCATCTGATCGTT
GGCAACCAGCATCGCAGTGGGAACGATGCCCTCATTCAGCATTTGCATGGTTTGTTGAAAACCGGACATG
GCACTCCAGTCGCCTTCCCGTTCCGCTATCGGCTGAATTTGATTGCGAGTGAGATATTTATGCCAGCCAG
CCAGACGCAGACGCGCCGAGACAGAACTTAATGGGCCCGCTAACAGCGCGATTTGCTGGTGACCCAATGC
GACCAGATGCTCCACGCCCAGTCGCGTACCGTCTTCATGGGAGAAAATAATACTGTTGATGGGTGTCTGG
TCAGAGACATCAAGAAATAACGCCGGAACATTAGTGCAGGCAGCTTCCACAGCAATGGCATCCTGGTCAT
CCAGCGGATAGTTAATGATCAGCCCACTGACGCGTTGCGCGAGAAGATTGTGCACCGCCGCTTTACAGGC
TTCGACGCCGCTTCGTTCTACCATCGACACCACCACGCTGGCACCCAGTTGATCGGCGCGAGATTTAATC
GCCGCGACAATTTGCGACGGCGCGTGCAGGGCCAGACTGGAGGTGGCAACGCCAATCAGCAACGACTGTT
TGCCCGCCAGTTGTTGTGCCACGCGGTTGGGAATGTAATTCAGCTCCGCCATCGCCGCTTCCACTTTTTC
CCGCGTTTTCGCAGAAACGTGGCTGGCCTGGTTCACCACGCGGGAAACGGTCTGATAAGAGACACCGGCA
TACTCTGCGACATCGTATAACGTTACTGGTTTCACATTCACCACCCTGAATTGACTCTCTTCCGGGCGCT
ATCATGCCATACCGCGAAAGGTTTTGCGCCATTCGATGGTGTCCGGGATCTCGACGCTCTCCCTTATGCG
ACTCCTGCATTAGGAAGCAGCCCAGTAGTAGGTTGAGGCCGTTGAGCACCGCCGCCGCAAGGAATGGTGC
ATGCAAGGAGATGGCGCCCAACAGTCCCCCGGCCACGGGGCCTGCCACCATACCCACGCCGAAACAAGCG
CTCATGAGCCCGAAGTGGCGAGCCCGATCTTCCCCATCGGTGATGTCGGCGATATAGGCGCCAGCAACCG
CACCTGTGGCGCCGGTGATGCCGGCCACGATGCGTCCGGCGTAGAGGATCGAGATCTCGATCCCGCGAAA
TTAATACGACTCACTATAGG
Features (pLannotate 1.2.2; 21 found; start..end, strand, type, name):
      1..25      +  protein_bind   lac operator: The lac repressor binds to the lac operator to inhibit transcription in E. coli. This inhibition can be relieved by adding lactose or isopropyl-β-D-thiogalactopyranoside (IPTG). lac repressor encoded by lacI
     40..62      +  RBS            RBS: efficient ribosome binding site from bacteriophage T7 gene 10 (Olins and Rangwala, 1989)
     81..97      +  CDS            capTEV™ (fragment): composite tag for in vivo biotinylation, TEV protease cleavage, and 6xHis tagging
    108..125     +  CDS            thrombin site: thrombin recognition and cleavage site
    222..514     +  CDS            SUMO (fragment): cleavable ubiquitin-like protein tag; S. cerevisiae SMT3 (truncated)
   2451..2488    +  CDS            SET1 (fragment): solubility-enhancement tag derived from T7 phage gene 10B
   2496..2543    +  terminator     T7 terminator: transcription terminator for bacteriophage T7 RNA polymerase
   2566..2670    -  CDS            TcR (fragment): tetracycline efflux protein; tet; confers resistance to tetracycline
   2718..2746    -  promoter       tet promoter: E. coli promoter for tetracycline efflux protein gene
   2859..2963    +  promoter       AmpR promoter: bla
   2964..3824    +  CDS            AmpR: β-lactamase; bla; confers resistance to ampicillin, carbenicillin, and related antibiotics
   3995..4583    +  rep_origin     ori: high-copy-number ColE1/pMB1/pBR322/pUC origin of replication
   4769..4908    -  misc_feature   bom: basis of mobility region from pBR322
   5010..5201    -  CDS            rop: Rop protein, which maintains plasmids at low copy number; rop
   5218..5598    +  CDS            YPB1_ECOLX: Protein predicted: Swiss-Prot protein existence level 4. From Escherichia coli.
   5840..6464    -  CDS            TcR (fragment): tetracycline efflux protein; tet; confers resistance to tetracycline
   6479..6500    -  protein_bind   CAP binding site: CAP binding activates transcription in the presence of cAMP. E. coli catabolite activator protein
   6513..7595    -  CDS            lacI: lac repressor; lacI; The lac repressor binds to the lac operator to inhibit transcription in E. coli. This inhibition can be relieved by adding lactose or isopropyl-β-D-thiogalactopyranoside (IPTG).
   7596..7673    -  promoter       lacI promoter: lacI
   7681..7960    -  CDS            TcR (fragment): tetracycline efflux protein; tet; confers resistance to tetracycline
   7982..8000    +  promoter       T7 promoter: promoter for bacteriophage T7 RNA polymerase
