[The description below was written by a language model from this plasmid's Addgene catalogue record and pLannotate feature annotations shown in this document.]
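Description:
pXT128_TwinStrep-SUMO-ShCas12k is an 8.0 kb bacterial expression plasmid for producing recombinant ShCas12k, the Cas12k effector of a CRISPR-associated transposase system, as an N-terminally tagged fusion protein. The backbone is a pET/pBR322-style vector. It carries a ColE1/pMB1-type origin together with the bom mobility region and the rop gene, which holds copy number down, and it is selected with ampicillin through the β-lactamase (AmpR) cassette. Several short tetracycline-resistance fragments and the tet promoter are annotated, but these appear to be non-functional remnants of the pBR322 lineage rather than a second marker.

Expression is driven by a T7 promoter, which sits at the end of the linearised map and reads across the origin of numbering into an adjacent lac operator and the efficient T7 gene 10 ribosome binding site. A plasmid-borne lacI gene with its own promoter supplies repressor, so transcription is held off until IPTG induction in a host that provides T7 RNA polymerase. The open reading frame begins with the tag region, which the catalogue describes as TwinStrep-SUMO. The annotation software detects a thrombin cleavage site and a truncated yeast SMT3 (SUMO) module there, while the Twin-Strep element itself is not called as such and is partly matched to an unrelated composite tag. The roughly 1.9 kb unannotated stretch between SUMO and the T7 terminator presumably corresponds to the ShCas12k coding sequence.

The Strep tag allows affinity capture and the SUMO moiety aids solubility and can be removed by SUMO protease. This fits the stated purpose of purifying ShCas12k protein, for example for biochemical studies of RNA-guided DNA insertion.
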