Addgene plasmid #135524: pXT128_TwinStrep-SUMO-ShCas12k
Purpose: Protein expression construct for ShCast12k
Depositing lab: Feng Zhang. Depositing organization: Broad Institute. Publication: RNA-guided DNA insertion with CRISPR-associated transposases. Strecker J, Ladha A, Gardner Z, Schmid-Burgk JL, Makarova KS, Koonin EV, Zhang F. Science. 2019 Jul 5;365(6448):48-53. doi: 10.1126/science.aax9181. Epub 2019 Jun 6. PubMed 31171706.
Backbone
  Vector backbone: TwinStrep-SUMO
  Vector type: Bacterial Expression
Growth in bacteria
  Bacterial resistance: Ampicillin, 100 μg/mL
  Growth temperature: 37°C
  Growth strain: DH5alpha
  Copy number: Unknown
Gene/Insert
  Gene/Insert name: ShCas12k
  Tag / fusion protein: TwinStrep-SUMO (N terminal on insert)
Terms and licenses: Academic/Nonprofit Terms; Industry Terms: Not Available to Industry
How to cite: pXT128_TwinStrep-SUMO-ShCas12k was a gift from Feng Zhang (Addgene plasmid # 135524 ; http://n2t.net/addgene:135524 ; RRID:Addgene_135524)
